>Addgene plasmid #174404 | pWSK129-stm2585-gp130 | addgene full sequence | sequence record 341891 | Addgene NGS Result
TTTTTGTGGCGAGTGGTGTTCGGGCGGTGCGCGCAAGATCCATTATGTTAAACGGGCGAGTTTACATCTC
AAAACCGCCCGCTTAACACCATCAGAAATCCTCAGCGCGATTTTAAGCACCAACCCCCCCCCGTAACACC
CAAATCCATACTGAAAGTGGCTTTGTTGAATAAATCAGATTTCGGGTAAGTCTCCCCCGTAGCGGGTTGT
GTTTTCAGGCAATACGCACGCTTTCAGGCATACCTGCTTTCGTCATTTTGTTCAGCGCTCGTACCAGGGC
CATAGCCTCCGCAACCTGACCATCGTAGTCACGCAGCGTCAGTGAACCCCCGAACAGCTGTAATCCGGGC
AGCGCAACGGAACATTCATCAGTGTAAAAATGGAATCAATAAAGCCCTGCGCAGCGCGCAGGGTCAGCCT
GAATACGCGTTTAATGACCAGCACAGTCGTGATGGCAAGGTCAGAATAGCGCTGAGGTCTGCCTCGTGAA
GAAGGTGTTGCTGACTCATACCAGGCCTGAATCGCCCCATCATCCAGCCAGAAAGTGAGGGAGCCACGGT
TGATGAGAGCTTTGTTGTAGGTGGACCAGTTGGTGATTTTGAACTTTTGCTTTGCCACGGAACGGTCTGC
GTTGTCGGGAAGATGCGTGATCTGATCCTTCAACTCAGCAAAAGTTCGATTTATTCAACAAAGCCACGTT
GTGTCTCAAAATCTCTGATGTTACATTGCACAAGATAAAAATATATCATCATGAACAATAAAACTGTCTG
CTTACATAAACAGTAATACAAGGGGTGTTATGAGCCATATTCAACGGGAAACGTCTTGCTCGAGGCCGCG
ATTAAATTCCAACATGGATGCTGATTTATATGGGTATAAATGGGCTCGCGATAATGTCGGGCAATCAGGT
GCGACAATCTATCGATTGTATGGGAAGCCCGATGCGCCAGAGTTGTTTCTGAAACATGGCAAAGGTAGCG
TTGCCAATGATGTTACAGATGAGATGGTCAGACTAAACTGGCTGACGGAATTTATGCCTCTTCCGACCAT
CAAGCATTTTATCCGTACTCCTGATGATGCATGGTTACTCACCACTGCGATCCCCGGGAAAACAGCATTC
CAGGTATTAGAAGAATATCCTGATTCAGGTGAAAATATTGTTGATGCGCTGGCAGTGTTCCTGCGCCGGT
TGCATTCGATTCCTGTTTGTAATTGTCCTTTTAACAGCGATCGCGTATTTCGTCTCGCTCAGGCGCAATC
ACGAATGAATAACGGTTTGGTTGATGCGAGTGATTTTGATGACGAGCGTAATGGCTGGCCTGTTGAACAA
GTCTGGAAAGAAATGCATAAGCTTTTGCCATTCTCACCGGATTCAGTCGTCACTCATGGTGATTTCTCAC
TTGATAACCTTATTTTTGACGAGGGGAAATTAATAGGTTGTATTGATGTTGGACGAGTCGGAATCGCAGA
CCGATACCAGGATCTTGCCATCCTATGGAACTGCCTCGGTGAGTTTTCTCCTTCATTACAGAAACGGCTT
TTTCAAAAATATGGTATTGATAATCCTGATATGAATAAATTGCAGTTTCATTTGATGCTCGATGAGTTTT
TCTAATCAGAATTGGTTAATTGGTTGTAACACTGGCAGAGCATTACGCTGACTTGACGGGACGGCGGCTT
TGTTGAATAAATCGAACTTTTGCTGAGTTGAAGGATCAGATCACGCATCTTCCCGACAACGCAGACCGTT
CCGTGGCAAAGCAAAAGTTCAAAATCACCAACTGGTCCACCTACAACAAAGCTCTCATCAACCGTGGCTC
CCTCACTTTCTGGCTGGATGATGGGGCGATTCAGGCCTGGTATGAGTCAGCAACACCTTCTTCACGAGGC
AGACCTCAGCGCTATTCTGACCTTGCCATCACGACTGTGCTGGTCATTAAACGCGTATTCAGGCTGACCC
TGCGCGCTGCGCAGGGCTTTATTGATTCCATTTTTACACTGATGAATGTTCCGTTGCGCTGCCCGGATTA
CCTGCATATTAAAGAGCTGTATGTTTCTCAGTGCGATCGAAATAAGGGCACGGGTAAAGCGATAATGCGC
TTTATAGCCCGGCTTGCGCTTGAACAGGAATGCCTTAGCCTTAGCTGGAACGCTGAAAAATCCAACCCCG
GCGCTAACCGTTTTTATCAGGCTCTGGGAGGCAGAATAAATGATCATATCGTCAATTATTACCTCCACGG
GGAGAGCCTGAGCAAACTGGCCTCAGGCATTTGAGAAGCACACGGTCACACTGCTTCCGGTAGTCAATAA
ACCGGTAAACCAGCAATAGACATAAGCGGCTATTTAACGACCCTGCCCTGAACCGACGACCGGGTCGAAT
TTGCTTTCGAATTTCTGCCATTCATCCGCTTATTATCACTTATTCAGGCGTAGCAACCAGGCGTTTAAGG
GCACCAATAACTGCCTTAAAAAAATTACGCCCCGCCCTGCCACTCATCGCAGTACTGTTGTAATTCATTA
AGCATTCTGCCGACATGGAAGCCATCACAAACGGCATGATGAACCTGAATCGCCAGCGGCATCAGCACCT
TGTCGCCTTGCGTATAATATTTGCCCATGGTGAAAACGGGGGCGAAGAAGTTGTCCATATTGGCCACGTT
TAAATCAAAACTGGTGAAACTCACCCAGGGATTGGCTGAGACGAAAAACATATTCTCAATAAACCCTTTA
GGGAAATAGGCCAGGTTTTCACCGTAACACGCCACATCTTGCGAATATATGTGTAGAAACTGCCGGAAAT
CGTCGTGGTATTCACTCCAGAGCGATGAAAACGTTTCAGTTTGCTCATGGAAAACGGTGTAACAAGGGTG
AACACTATCCCATATCACCAGCTCACCGTCTTTCATTGCCATACGGAATTGATCTCACATGTTCTTTCCT
GCGTTATCCCCTGATTCTGTGGATAACCGTATTACCGCCTTTGAGTGAGCTGATACCGCTCGCCGCAGCC
GAACGACCGAGCGCAGCGAGTCAGTGAGCGAGGAAGCGGAAGAGCGCCCAATACGCAAACCGCCTCTCCC
CGCGCGTTGGCCGATTCATTAATGCAGCTGGCACGACAGGTTTCCCGACTGGAAAGCGGGCAGTGAGCGC
AACGCAATTAATGTGAGTTAGCTCACTCATTAGGCACCCCAGGCTTTACACTTTATGCTTCCGGCTCGTA
TGTTGTGTGGAATTGTGAGCGGATAACAATTTCACACAGGAAACAGCTATGACCATGATTACGCCAAGCG
CGCAATTAACCCTCACTAAAGGGAACAAAAGCTGGAGCTCCACCGCGGTGGCGGCCGCTCTAGAACTAGT
GGATCCCTCTAGACTACATGCCAACTTTACTTAGTATCATATTTTCTTGCTACATATCTGTTTGGCAAGG
GTATGAATAAAAAACAAGATTAATTTAATTGATATCGCAACAGATAAGCACCTGCATTTATCTTTAAACT
TTTTTATGGCCAACCAGATTTTTCACCATCTGCGCACGTTTATTCGGGCATGCGTTGAAAACCTGCAAAA
AAAGAAAAATATCGATGCTTATTATTTTTTCTTTAATTAAATTTTCGCTCAACAAACTTAATTATTAATC
CAATGACAGTGAAGTGTGAACTATGCTGAGCATAAACGACATCAATAGCAAGGGCAAGGGCAAGGGCAAG
GGCAAGGGCAAGGGCAAGGGCAAGGGCAAGGGCAATCTGAGTATTTACAGGTGAAATTATGAAAAATAGT
ATATTTTTACCATTGCTTCTGGTGCTGTCGGCAACGACCTTTTCGGCATTGGTGATGGCTGCCAGTCATT
CTCCCCACCAGATAATACAAAACATTTTTCCAGTGGCTGGCCGCCAGATATCCTGAAGCAACTGAATTGG
TCTCAGGTTTGTGGTTGTTAGTATACTGAATATTACTTCAGGATGGCATGTTTTATTGACACCAGCCTGA
TTTTTCACAACGTTATATTACCCGTTTACAGATAATTCCCAGCTAATAAATCAGGAAGTTCCAGATGTAA
CAGAAGTTATGAGGTGTATTAATTGATAGGTCTAACAGGCTTGAATTACTTTTCTTTAAAAACTACTGCA
TGTAAAAGGGTCTCCTCTTGTTGTGATGAGATTCGTATATATTTATATCTTAGTGATTTATGGATCATAC
TTGTGGTTTTCCTTAGGAGGTAACATGTTTACAATTAATAGTACTAACAGGGTGGCGAGCACAATCGCTC
CATATGCATGTGTAAGCGATGTTAATTTAGAGGACAAGGCTACATTTTTAGATGAACATACCTCAATACA
TGCGAATGATTCTTCTTTGCAATGCTTTGTCTTAAATGATCAGCATGTTCCGCAGAATACATTAGCTACA
GATGTTGAAGGCTACAATAGAGGATTACAGGAACGTATAAGCCTCGAGTACCAGCCCCTGGAAAGCATTG
TTTTTCTACTCGGCACCCCTGCAGTTTTAGAGACTAAAGAGTCTTTATCATTACCAGTTTCCCCGGATGC
TTTAACCCAAAAACTATTAAGCATCAGCAGCAGCGACGAGAACGAAAGCAGCCAGAACACCAGCAGCACC
GTGCAATACAGCACCGTGGTTCACAGCGGTTATCGTCACCAGGTTCCGAGCGTGCAAGTTTTCCCGGATG
AATAAAACAAAGCGTTATAAATAGCTGCGCCGAGAATTCGATATCAAGCTTATCGATACCGTCGACCTCG
AGGGGGGGCCCGGTACCCAATTCGCCCTATAGTGAGTCGTATTACGCGCGCTCACTGGCCGTCGTTTTAC
AACGTCGTGACTGGGAAAACCCTGGCGTTACCCAACTTAATCGCCTTGCAGCACATCCCCCTTTCGCCAG
CTGGCGTAATAGCGAAGAGGCCCGCACCGATCGCCCTTCCCAACAGTTGCGCAGCCTGAATGGCGAATGG
G
[124 nt withheld, positions 4972-5095]
C
[91 nt withheld, positions 5097-5187]
A
[49 nt withheld, positions 5189-5237]
CCTTTGACGTTGGAGTCCACGTTCTTT
[37 nt withheld, positions 5265-5301]
ACCCTATCTCGGTCTATTCTTTTGATTTATAAGGGATTTTGCCGATTTCGGCCTATTGGTTAAAAAATGA
GCTGATTTAACAAAAATTTAACGCGAATTTTAACAAAATTCGACCGATGCCCTTGAGAGCCTTCAACCCA
GTCAGCTCCTTCCGGTGGGCGCGGGGCATGACTATCGTCGCCGCACTTATGACTGTCTTCTTTATCATGC
AACTCGTAGGACAGGTGCCGGCAGCGCTCTGGGTCATTTTCGGCGAGGACCGCTTTCGCTGGAGCGCGAC
GATGATCGGCCTGTCGCTTGCGGTATTCGGAATCTTGCACGCCCTCGCTCAAGCCTTCGTCACTGGTCCC
GCCACCAAACGTTTCGGCGAGAAGCAGGCCATTATCGCCGGCATGGCGGCCGACGCGCTGGGCTACGTCT
TGCTGGCGTTCGCGACGCGAGGCTGGATGGCCTTCCCCATTATGATTCTTCTCGCTTCCGGCGGCATCGG
GATGCCCGCGTTGCAGGCCATGCTGTCCAGGCAGGTAGATGACGACCATCAGGGACAGCTTCAAGGATCG
CTCGCGGCTCTTACCAGCCTAACTTCGATCATTGGACCGCTGATCGTCACGGCGATTTATGCCGCCTCGG
CGAGCACATGGAACGGGTTGGCATGGATTGTAGGCGCCGCCCTATACCTTGTCTGCCTCCCCGCGTTGCG
TCGCGGTGCATGGAGCCGGGCCACCTCGACCTGAATGGAAGCCGGCGGCACCTCGCTAACGGATTCACCA
CTCCGCAGACCCGCCATAAAACGCCCTGAGAAGCCCGTGACGGGCTTTTCTTGTATTATGGGTAGTTTCC
TTGCATGAATCCATAAAAGGCGCCTGTAGTGCCATTTACCCCCATTCACTGCCAGAGCCGTGAGCGCAGC
GAACTGAATGTCACGAAAAAGACAGCGACTCAGGTGCCTGATGGTCGGAGACAAAAGGAATATTCAGCGA
TTTGCCCGAGCTTGCGAGGGTGCTACTTAAGCCTTTAGGGTTTTAAGGTCTGTTTTGTAGAGGAGCAAAC
AGCGTTTGCGACATCCTTTTGTAATACTGCGGAACTGACTAAAGTAGTGAGTTATACACAGGGCTGGGAT
CTATTCTTTTTATCTTTTTTTATTCTTTCTTTATTCTATAAATTATAACCACTTGAATATAAACAAAAAA
AACACACAAAGGTCTAGCGGAATTTACAGAGGGTCTAGCAGAATTTACAAGTTTTCCAGCAAAGGTCTAG
CAGAATTTACAGATACCCACAACTCAAAGGAAAAGGACTAGTAATTATCATTGACTAGCCCATCTCAATT
GGTATAGTGATTAAAATCACCTAGACCAATTGAGATGTATGTCTGAATTAGTTGTTTTCAAAGCAAATGA
ACTAGCGATTAGTCGCTATGACTTAACGGAGCATGAAACCAAGCTAATTTTATGCTGTGTGGCACTACTC
AACCCCACGATTGAAAACCCTACAAGGAAAGAACGGACGGTATCGTTCACTTATAACCAATACGCTCAGA
TGATGAACATCAGTAGGGAAAATGCTTATGGTGTATTAGCTAAAGCAACCAGAGAGCTGATGACGAGAAC
TGTGGAAATCAGGAATCCTTTGGTTAAAGGCTTTGAGATTTTCCAGTGGACAAACTATGCCAAGTTCTCA
AGCGAAAAATTAGAATTAGTTTTTAGTGAAGAGATATTGCCTTATCTTTTCCAGTTAAAAAAATTCATAA
AATATAATCTGGAACATGTTAAGTCTTTTGAAAACAAATACTCTATGAGGATTTATGAGTGGTTATTAAA
AGAACTAACACAAAAGAAAACTCACAAGGCAAATATAGAGATTAGCCTTGATGAATTTAAGTTCATGTTA
ATGCTTGAAAATAACTACCATGAGTTTAAAAGGCTTAACCAATGGGTTTTGAAACCAATAAGTAAAGATT
TAAACACTTACAGCAATATGAAATTGGTGGTTGATAAGCGAGGCCGCCCGACTGATACGTTGATTTTCCA
AGTTGAACTAGATAGACAAATGGATCTCGTAACCGAACTTGAGAACAACCAGATAAAAATGAATGGTGAC
AAAATACCAACAACCATTACATCAGATTCCTACCTACATAACGGACTAAGAAAAACACTACACGATGCTT
TAACTGCAAAAATTCAGCTCACCAGTTTTGAGGCAAAATTTTTGAGTGACATGCAAAGTAAGTATGATCT
CAATGGTTCGTTCTCATGGCTCACGCAAAAACAACGAACCACACTAGAGAACATACTGGCTAAATACGGA
AGGATCTGAGGTTCTTATGGCTCTTGTATCTATCAGTGAAGCATCAAGACTAACAAACAAAAGTAGAACA
ACTGTTCACCGTTACATATCAAAGGGAAAACTGTCCATATGCACAGATGAAAACGGTGTAAAAAAGATAG
ATACATCAGAGCTTTTACGAGTTTTTGGTGCATTCAAAGCTGTTCACCATGAACAGATCGACAATGTAAC
AGATGAACAGCATGTAACACCTAATAGAACAGGTGAAACCAGTAAAACAAAGCAACTAGAACATGAAATT
GAACACCTGAGACAACTTGTTACAGCTCAACAGTCACACATAGACAGCCTGAAACAGGCGATGCTGCTTA
TCGAATCAAAGCTGCCGACAACACGGGAGCCAGTGACGCCTCCCGTGGGGAAAAAATCATGGCAATTCTG
GAAGAAATAGCGCTTTCAGCCGGCAAACCGGCTGAAGCCGGATCTGCGATTCTGATAACAAACTAGCAAC
ACCAGAACAGCCCGTTTGCGGGCAGCAAAACCCGTACTTTTGGACGTTCCGGCGGT
Features (pLannotate 1.2.2; 20 found; start..end, strand, type, name):
    218..340     -  CDS            TRA2_ECOLX (fragment): Protein predicted: Swiss-Prot protein existence level 4. Required for transposition of transposon Tn903. From Escherichia coli.
    334..615     -  CDS            TRA2_ECOLX (fragment): Protein predicted: Swiss-Prot protein existence level 4. Required for transposition of transposon Tn903. From Escherichia coli.
    800..1615    +  CDS            KanR: aminoglycoside phosphotransferase; aph(3')-Ia; confers resistance to kanamycin in bacteria or G418 (Geneticin®) in eukaryotes
   1756..2031    +  CDS            TRA2_ECOLX (fragment): Protein predicted: Swiss-Prot protein existence level 4. Required for transposition of transposon Tn903. From Escherichia coli.
   2475..2920    -  CDS            CmR (fragment): chloramphenicol acetyltransferase; cat; confers resistance to chloramphenicol
   2924..3052    +  rep_origin     RSF ori (fragment): Plasmids containing the RSF 1030 origin of replication can be propagated in E. coli cells that contain additional plasmids with compatible origins.
   3054..3146    +  CDS            lacI (fragment): lac repressor; lacI; The lac repressor binds to the lac operator to inhibit transcription in E. coli. This inhibition can be relieved by adding lactose or isopropyl-β-D-thiogalactopyranoside (IPTG).
   3159..3180    +  protein_bind   CAP binding site: CAP binding activates transcription in the presence of cAMP. E. coli catabolite activator protein
   3195..3225    +  promoter       lac promoter: promoter for the E. coli lac operon
   3233..3249    +  protein_bind   lac operator: The lac repressor binds to the lac operator to inhibit transcription in E. coli. This inhibition can be relieved by adding lactose or isopropyl-β-D-thiogalactopyranoside (IPTG). lac repressor encoded by lacI
   3294..3312    +  promoter       T3 promoter: promoter for bacteriophage T3 RNA polymerase
   3325..3367    +  misc_feature   MCS (fragment): pBluescript multiple cloning site
   4156..4692    +  CDS            sarA: SARA_SALT1 - Also known as gogC From Salmonella typhimurium (strain 14028s / SGSC 2262).
   4724..4777    +  misc_feature   MCS (fragment): pBluescript multiple cloning site
   4786..4804    -  promoter       T7 promoter: promoter for bacteriophage T7 RNA polymerase
   4812..4967    +  CDS            lacZα (fragment): LacZα fragment of β-galactosidase; lacZ fragment
   4972..5400    +  rep_origin     f1 ori (sequence partly withheld): f1 bacteriophage origin of replication; arrow indicates direction of (+) strand synthesis
   5411..6035    +  CDS            TcR (fragment): tetracycline efflux protein; tet; confers resistance to tetracycline
   6400..6622    +  rep_origin     pSC101 ori: low-copy replication origin that requires the Rep101 protein
   6670..7620    +  CDS            Rep101: RepA protein needed for replication with the pSC101 origin; rep101
