[The description below was written by a language model from this plasmid's Addgene catalogue record and pLannotate feature annotations shown in this document.]
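Description:
pWSK129-stm2585-gp130 is a low-copy bacterial expression plasmid built on the pWSK129 backbone. It carries a chimeric gene in which the Salmonella effector SarA (also called SteE, locus stm2585) is fused or partly replaced with sequence from the human cytokine receptor subunit gp130 (IL6ST). Replication depends on the pSC101 origin together with its Rep101 (RepA) initiator protein, which keeps copy number low. Selection is by kanamycin through a Tn903-derived aph(3')-Ia cassette, and fragments of the Tn903 transposase gene flank that marker. An f1 origin is also present. The annotation additionally picks up partial, presumably non-functional remnants of chloramphenicol and tetracycline resistance genes, an RSF origin and lacI, which are leftovers of the backbone's construction.

The roughly 1.36 kb synthetic insert sits between BamHI and EcoRI in a pBluescript-type polylinker that interrupts lacZα and is flanked by the lac promoter/operator and by T3 and T7 promoters. According to the record, however, expression is driven by the endogenous sarA promoter. This fits the feature table, where about 800 bp of unannotated sequence lies between the polylinker and the annotated sarA coding region. The table labels the open reading frame only as sarA and does not mark the gp130-derived segment, so the exact junctions of the chimera cannot be stated from the record.

The native promoter and low copy number suit the plasmid to near-physiological expression in Salmonella, for example in complementation experiments. The associated study examined how SarA mimics cytokine receptor signalling to activate host STAT3.
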