Addgene plasmid #174404: pWSK129-stm2585-gp130
Purpose: Bacterial expression of sarA-gp130 chimera under native promoter.
Depositing lab: Dennis Ko. Depositing organization: Duke University. Publication: The Salmonella Secreted Effector SarA/SteE Mimics Cytokine Receptor Signaling to Activate STAT3. Gibbs KD, Washington EJ, Jaslow SL, Bourgeois JS, Foster MW, Guo R, Brennan RG, Ko DC. Cell Host Microbe. 2020 Jan 8;27(1):129-139.e4. doi: 10.1016/j.chom.2019.11.012. Epub 2019 Dec 31. PubMed 31901521.
Backbone
  Vector backbone: pWSK129
  Vector type: Bacterial Expression
Growth in bacteria
  Bacterial resistance: Kanamycin, 50 μg/mL
  Growth temperature: 37°C
  Growth strain: DH5alpha
  Copy number: Low Copy
Gene/Insert
  Gene/Insert name: sarA-IL6ST chimera (alt name: stm2585-gp130)
  Insert size (bp): 1357
  Promoter: Endogenous
  Cloning method: Restriction Enzyme; 5′ cloning site BamHI (not destroyed); 3′ cloning site EcoRI (not destroyed)
  Sequencing primers: 5′ M13-rev; 3′ M13-fwd and T7
Resource information
  A portion of this plasmid was derived from a plasmid made by: Insert from GenScript
Terms and licenses: Academic/Nonprofit Terms; Industry Terms: Not Available to Industry
How to cite: pWSK129-stm2585-gp130 was a gift from Dennis Ko (Addgene plasmid # 174404 ; http://n2t.net/addgene:174404 ; RRID:Addgene_174404)
